>Addgene plasmid #223559 | pLVX-CMV-YFP-CAAX-IRES*-GINIP-Nluc | addgene full sequence | sequence record 443639 | Addgene NGS Result
ACGTCATTATTGACGTCAATGGGCGGGGGTCGTTGGGCGGTCAGCCAGGCGGGCCATTTACCGTAAGTTA
TGTAACGCGGAACTCCCAAGCTTATCGATAAACTGGATCTCTGCTGTCCCTGTAATAAACCCGAAAATTT
TGAATTTTTGTAATTTGTTTTTGTAATTCTTTAGTTTGTATGTCTGTTGCTATTATGTCTACTATTCTTT
CCCCTGCACTGTACCCCCCAATCCCCCCTTTTCTTTTAAAGGCGATACCGTCGAGATCCGTTCACTAATC
GAATGGATCTGTCTCTGTCTCTCTCTCCACCTTCTTCTTCTATTCCTTCGGGCCTGTCGGGTCCCCTCGG
GGTTGGGAGGTGGGTCTGAAACGATAATGGTGAATATCCCTGCCTAACTCTATTCACTATAGAAAGTACA
GCAAAAACTATTCTTAAACCTACCAAGCCTCCTACTATCATTATGAATAATTTTATATACCACAGCCAAT
TTGTTATGTTAAACCAATTCCACAAACTTGCCCATTTATCTAATTCCAATAATTCTTGTTCATTCTTTTC
TTGCTGGTTTTGCGATTCTTCAATTAAGGAGTGTATTAAGCTTGTGTAATTGTTAATTTCTCTGTCCCAC
TCCATCCAGGTCGTGTGATTCCAAATCTGTTCCAGAGATTTATTACTCCAACTAGCATTCCAAGGCACAG
CAGTGGTGCAAATGAGTTTTCCAGAGCAACCCCAAATCCCCAGGAGCTGTTGATCCTTTAGGTATCTTTC
CACAGCCAGGATTCTTGCCTGGAGCTGCTTGATGCCCCAGACTGTGAGTTGCAACAGATGCTGTTGCGCC
TCAATAGCCCTCAGCAAATTGTTCTGCTGCTGCACTATACCAGACAATAATTGTCTGGCCTGTACCGTCA
GCGTCATTGACGCTGCGCCCATAGTGCTTCCTGCTGCTCCCAAGAACCCAAGGAACAAAGCTCCTATTCC
CACTGCTCTTTTTTCTCTCTGCACCACTCTTCTCTTTGCCTTGGTGGGTGCTACTCCTAATGGTTCAATT
TTTACTACTTTATATTTATATAATTCACTTCTCCAATTGTCCCTCATATCTCCTCCTCCAGGTCTGAAGA
TCAGCGGCCGGCCGCTTGCTGTGCGGTGGTCTTACTTTTGTTTTGCTCTTCCTCTATCTTGTCTAAAGCT
TCCTTGGTGTCTTTTATCTCTATCCTTTGATGCACACAATAGAGGGTTGCTACTGTATTATATAATGATC
TAAGTTCTTCTGATCCTGTCTGAAGGGATGGTTGTAGCTGTCCCAGTATTTGTCTACAGCCTTCTGATGT
TTCTAACAGGCCAGGATTAACTGCGAATCGTTCTAGCTCCCTGCTTGCCCATACTATATGTTTTAATTTA
TATTTTTTCTTTCCCCCTGGCCTTAACCGAATTTTTTCCCATCGCGATCTAATTCTCCCCCGCTTAATAC
TGACGCTCTCGCACCCATCTCTCTCCTTCTAGCCTCCGCTAGTCAAAATTTTTGGCGTACTCACCAGTCG
CCGCCCCTCGCCTCTTGCCGTGCGCGCTTCAGCAAGCCGAGTCCTGCGTCGAGAGAGCTCCTCTGGTTTC
CCTTTCGCTTTCAAGTCCCTGTTCGGGCGCCACTGCTAGAGATTTTCCACACTGACTAAAAGGGTCTGAG
GGATCTCTAGTTACCAGAGTCACACAACAGACGGGCACACACTACTTGAAGCACTCAAGGCAAGCTTTAT
TGAGGCTTAAGCAGTGGGTTCCCTAGTTAGCCAGAGAGCTCCCAGGCTCAGATCTGGTCTAACCAGAGAG
ACCCAGTACAGGCAAAAAGCAGCTGCTTATATGCAGGATCTGAGGGCTCGCCACTCCCCAGTCCCGCCCA
GGCCACGCCTCCCTGGAAAGTCCCCAGCGGAAAGTCCCTTGTAGCAAGCTCGATATCAGCAGTTCTTGAA
GTACTCCGGATGCAGCTCTCGGGCCACGTGATGAAATGCTAGGCGGCTGTCAAACCTCCACTCTAACACT
TCTCTCTCCGGGTCATCCATCCCATGCAGGCTCACAGGGTGTAACAAGCTGGTGTTCTCTCCTTTATTGG
CCTCTTCTACCTTATCTGGCTCAACTGGTACTAGCTTGTAGCACCATCCAAAGGTCAGTGGATATCTGAC
CCCTGGCCCTGGTGTGTAGTTCTGCTAATCAGGGAAGTAGCCTTGTGTGTGGTAGATCCACAGATCAAGG
ATATCTTGTCTTCTTTGGGAGTGAATTAGCCCTTCCAACTACTAAGTTTGTAGTACATATTTAACAAATA
CAATTTCTTTAAAATGAAAATAATTCAGAGGAATCACAGGTTTAGAGTAAATGAAACCACAGGTAATTGG
CAGTGGTAATAGGGTATGGGGTGGGAAGTTTGGGATGATTTTGGTTAGCTTGAGTTATCCAGTTGATCCA
GACATGATAAGATACATTGATGAGTTTGGACAAACCACAACTAGAATGCAGTGAAAAAAATGCTTTATTT
GTGAAATTTGTGATGCTATTGCTTTATTTGTAACCATTATAAGCTGCAATAAACAAGTTGATCTCCCGAT
CCGTCGACGTCAGGTGGCACTTTTCGGGGAAATGTGCGCGGAACCCCTATTTGTTTATTTTTCTAAATAC
ATTCAAATATGTATCCGCTCATGAGACAATAACCCTGATAAATGCTTCAATAATATTGAAAAAGGAAGAG
TATGAGTATTCAACATTTCCGTGTCGCCCTTATTCCCTTTTTTGCGGCATTTTGCCTTCCTGTTTTTGCT
CACCCAGAAACGCTGGTGAAAGTAAAAGATGCTGAAGATCAGTTGGGTGCACGAGTGGGTTACATCGAAC
TGGATCTCAACAGCGGTAAGATCCTTGAGAGTTTTCGCCCCGAAGAACGTTTTCCAATGATGAGCACTTT
TAAAGTTCTGCTATGTGGCGCGGTATTATCCCGTATTGACGCCGGGCAAGAGCAACTCGGTCGCCGCATA
CACTATTCTCAGAATGACTTGGTTGAGTACTCACCAGTCACAGAAAAGCATCTTACGGATGGCATGACAG
TAAGAGAATTATGCAGTGCTGCCATAACCATGAGTGATAACACTGCGGCCAACTTACTTCTGACAACGAT
CGGAGGACCGAAGGAGCTAACCGCTTTTTTGCACAACATGGGGGATCATGTAACTCGCCTTGATCGTTGG
GAACCGGAGCTGAATGAAGCCATACCAAACGACGAGCGTGACACCACGATGCCTGTAGCAATGGCAACAA
CGTTGCGCAAACTATTAACTGGCGAACTACTTACTCTAGCTTCCCGGCAACAATTAATAGACTGGATGGA
GGCGGATAAAGTTGCAGGACCACTTCTGCGCTCGGCCCTTCCGGCTGGCTGGTTTATTGCTGATAAATCT
GGAGCCGGTGAGCGTGGGTCTCGCGGTATCATTGCAGCACTGGGGCCAGATGGTAAGCCCTCCCGTATCG
TAGTTATCTACACGACGGGGAGTCAGGCAACTATGGATGAACGAAATAGACAGATCGCTGAGATAGGTGC
CTCACTGATTAAGCATTGGTAACTGTCAGACCAAGTTTACTCATATATACTTTAGATTGATTTAAAACTT
CATTTTTAATTTAAAAGGATCTAGGTGAAGATCCTTTTTGATAATCTCATGACCAAAATCCCTTAACGTG
AGTTTTCGTTCCACTGAGCGTCAGACCCCGTAGAAAAGATCAAAGGATCTTCTTGAGATCCTTTTTTTCT
GCGCGTAATCTGCTGCTTGCAAACAAAAAAACCACCGCTACCAGCGGTGGTTTGTTTGCCGGATCAAGAG
CTACCAACTCTTTTTCCGAAGGTAACTGGCTTCAGCAGAGCGCAGATACCAAATACTGTTCTTCTAGTGT
AGCCGTAGTTAGGCCACCACTTCAAGAACTCTGTAGCACCGCCTACATACCTCGCTCTGCTAATCCTGTT
ACCAGTGGCTGCTGCCAGTGGCGATAAGTCGTGTCTTACCGGGTTGGACTCAAGACGATAGTTACCGGAT
AAGGCGCAGCGGTCGGGCTGAACGGGGGGTTCGTGCACACAGCCCAGCTTGGAGCGAACGACCTACACCG
AACTGAGATACCTACAGCGTGAGCTATGAGAAAGCGCCACGCTTCCCGAAGGGAGAAAGGCGGACAGGTA
TCCGGTAAGCGGCAGGGTCGGAACAGGAGAGCGCACGAGGGAGCTTCCAGGGGGAAACGCCTGGTATCTT
TATAGTCCTGTCGGGTTTCGCCACCTCTGACTTGAGCGTCGATTTTTGTGATGCTCGTCAGGGGGGCGGA
GCCTATGGAAAAACGCCAGCAACGCGGCCTTTTTACGGTTCCTGGCCTTTTGCTGGCCTTTTGCTCACAT
GTTCTTTCCTGCGTTATCCCCTGATTCTGTGGATAACCGTATTACCGCCTTTGAGTGAGCTGATACCGCT
CGCCGCAGCCGAACGACCGAGCGCAGCGAGTCAGTGAGCGAGGAAGCGGAAGAGCGCCCAATACGCAAAC
CGCCTCTCCCCGCGCGTTGGCCGATTCATTAATGCAGCTGGCACGACAGGTTTCCCGACTGGAAAGCGGG
CAGTGAGCGCAACGCAATTAATGTGAGTTAGCTCACTCATTAGGCACCCCAGGCTTTACACTTTATGCTT
CCGGCTCGTATGTTGTGTGGAATTGTGAGCGGATAACAATTTCACACAGGAAACAGCTATGACCATGATT
ACGCCAAGCTCTAGCTAGAGGTCGACGGTAAACGCTAGCAATGTCAAGGCCTCTCACTCTCTGATATTCA
TTTCTTTGCAAGTTATAAATACTGAATAATAAGATGACATGAACTACTACTGCTAGAGATTTTCCACACT
GACTAAAAGGGTCTGAGGGATCTCTAGTTACCAGAGTCACACAACAGACGGGCACACACTACTTGAAGCA
CTCAAGGCAAGCTTTATTGAGGCTTAAGCAGTGGGTTCCCTAGTTAGCCAGAGAGCTCCCAGGCTCAGAT
CTGGTCTAACCAGAGAGACCCAGTACAGGCAAAAAGCAGCTGCTTATATGCAGGATCTGAGGGCTCGCCA
CTCCCCAGTCCCGCCCAGGCCACGCCTCCCTGGAAAGTCCCCAGCGGAAAGTCCCTTGTAGCAAGCTCGA
TATCAGCAGTTCTTGAAGTACTCCGGATGCAGCTCTCGGGCCACGTGATGAAATGCTAGGCGGCTGTCAA
ACCTCCACTCTAACACTTCTCTCTCCGGGTCATCCATCCCATGCAGGCTCACAGGGTGTAACAAGCTGGT
GTTCTCTCCTTTATTGGCCTCTTCTACCTTATCTGGCTCAACTGGTACTAGCTTGTAGCACCATCCAAAG
GTCAGTGGATATCTGACCCCTGGCCCTGGTGTGTAGTTCTGCTAATCAGGGAAGTAGCCTTGTGTGTGGT
AGATCCACAGATCAAGGATATCTTGTCTTCGTTGGGAGTGAATTAGCCCTTCCAGTCCCCTCTTTTCTTT
TAAAAAGTGGCTAAGATCTACAGCTGCCTTGTAAGTCATTGGTCTTAAAGGTACCTGAGGTGTGACTGGA
AAACCCACCTCCTCCTCCTCTTGTGCTTCTAGCCAGGCACAATCAGCATTGGTAGCTGCTGTATTGCTAC
TTGTGATTGCTCCATGTTTTTCTAGGTCTCGACTGCAGAATTAATTCCAGGCGGGGAGGCGGCCCAAAGG
GAGATCCGACTCGTCTGAGGGCGAAGGCGAAGACGCGGAAGAGGCCGCAGAGCCGGCAGCAGGCCGCGGG
AAGGAAGGTCCGCTGGATTGAGGGCCGAAGGGACGTAGCAGAAGGACGTCCCGCGCAGAATCCAGGTGGC
AACACAGGCGAGCAGCCATGGAAAGGACGTCAGCTTCCCCGACAACACCACGGAATTGTCAGTGCCCAAC
AGCCGAGCCCCTGTCCAGCAGCGGGCAAGGCAGGCGGCGATGAGTTCCGCCGTGGCAATAGGGAGGGGGA
AAGCGAAAGTCCCGGAAAGGAGCTGACAGGTGGTGGCAATGCCCCAACCAGTGGGGGTTGCGTCAGCAAA
CACAGTGCACACCACGCCACGTTGCCTGACAACGGGCCACAACTCCTCATAAAGAGACAGCAACCAGGAT
TTATACAAGGAGGAGAAAATGAAAGCCATACGGGAAGCAATAGCATGATACAAAGGCATTAAAGCAGCGT
ATCCACATAGCGTAAAAGGAGCAACATAGTTAAGAATACCAGTCAATCTTTCACAAATTTTGTAATCCAG
AGGTTGATTGTTCCAGACGCGTTTACGCCAGAATGCGTTCGCACAGCCGCCAGCCGGTCACTCCGTTGAT
GGTTACTCGGAACAGCAGGGAGCCGTCGGGGTTGATCAGGCGCTCGTCGATAATTTTGTTGCCGTTCCAC
AGGGTCCCTGTTACAGTGATCTTTTTGCCGTCGAACACGGCGATGCCTTCATACGGCCGTCCGAAATAGT
CGATCATGTTCGGCGTAACCCCGTCGATTACCAGTGTGCCATAGTGCAGGATCACCTTAAAGTGATGATC
ATCCACAGGGTACACCACCTTAAAAATTTTTTCGATCTGGCCCATTTGGTCGCCGCTCAGACCTTCATAC
GGGATGATGACATGGATGTCGATCTTCAGCCCATTTTCACCGCTCAGGACAATCCTTTGGATCGGAGTTA
CGGACACCCCGAGATTCTGAAACAAACTGGACACACCTCCCTGTTCAAGGACTTGGTCCAGGTTGTAGCC
GGCTGTCTGTCGCCAGTCCCCAACGAAATCTTCGAGTGTGAAGACCATAGAACCACCACCTCCTGGGGGC
TTCAGGTGAATGGCTGCGCTGTTGGGGCGAGCAGCCAGGATGTAGAGGACATTCTCTTGCAGGAAGGTAG
GCCAGTCCACAAATCTGGACTCCTGCTCTGTGGGCAGCAGGGTCTTGTCCTGACTCTTGCTGCTGCTGCT
GGCTGGGCTGCTATCTGCGATGGGACCCACATGGCTGATGCTGACACTGCAGGAAGGAGCCTCTGGGAAC
CGTTTGCAAAACCAAGAGTGCTGGGCCCGGCGGCACTCTGCCTCACTGACGGTGCTCCCACTGCCCCGAG
CCAGGAAGGCGGCTCGGGCTCGCTCCCGCTCCTTCACTGTCAGAAGCCTCAACAGAGAGTTCTGGGGACG
CAACTGCTGCAGAAGCAGGAGGGACTCATGGGACAAGAAGTCAGGCCACTCTATGTGGCCTCGATGTTCA
GGGTCCAGGGCAGCAAACTGGCGGGCCGCCTGCTCTTCTTGCTCCTCACTCAGGGCCCTGTCACGGTCCC
CCCGCTTGGCTGCTTGGTGGCGGTAACGCAGAAAGTCCTCCAGTGTCAGGGAGCAATCAGGGATGACTTT
ACACCGCTGAAAGGTCTCCGTGAGGCTATACATTTCCTCCTCAGTAAGCAGCAAGTTGATGTTGTCACAG
TAGTGGCAGCTCCAGCCTGTTTCTGTGTGGGCCATCTCCGTCACCTCCGCTGCACTGTCTCCTTGGATGT
AGCCCATGCGGCGCAGGCAGCCATCATGGAAAACCCTGGTGCAGACCCTGCACGGGAAGAGGCTCTCAGC
TGTCCAGACCTCACAAACATCACACATCTCATCGTTGACAACAGGCTCTCTGGGCTCCAGGCAGATTTCT
GGAGGTTTGTCATCATCCAGCTTCCGGGTGGGGCGGATGAACGCAGGGGGTGTGAATCGACTTGTCCTGT
CAAACTCCTCAGGCTCCACGCCGCGCCCATCTCGGAGCCGCTCCCAGGCTGCGCGGCCGGCACTACTCTC
TTCCTGGACCACCGAGGTTCCTGCTTCTGCTTCCTTCTCCTCCTGTACCTCCTGGACGGAGCCCTCTACA
GTGCCACGGCGGGACCCTGGCAGCTCACCTGTGCGTCGGATGGAAGGCCTGTCCCGCAGCCCATCCTTGA
AAGCAGACACAGCCAGACTCACCTTCTGCACCTGCTCCACTGTCTGCCGCTTGGACATCAACACCCCCAT
CTTTGGTACGGGTTGTGGCAAGCTATCATCGTTTTTTCAAAGGAAAACCACGTCCCCGTGGTTCGGGGGG
CCTAGACGTTTTTTTAACCTCGACTAAACACATGTAAAGCATGTGCACCGAGGCCCCAGATCAGATCCCA
TACAATGGGGTACCTTCTGGGCATCCTTCAGCCCCTTGTTGAATACGCTTGAGGAGAGCCATTTGACTCT
TTCCACAACTATCCAACTCACAACGTGGCACTGGGGTTGTGCCGCCTTTGCAGGTGTATCTTATACACGT
GGCTTTTGGCCGCAGAGGCACCTGTCGCCAGGTGGGGGGTTCCGCTGCCTGCAAAGGGTCGCTACAGACG
TTGTTTGTCTTCAAGAAGCTTCCAGAGGAACTGCTTCCTTCACGACATTCAACAGACCTTGCATTCCTTT
GGCGAGAGGGGAAAGACCCCTAGGAATGCTCGTCAAGAAGACAGGGCCAGGTTTCCGGGCCCTCACATTG
CCAAAAGACGGCAATATGGTGGAAAATAACATATAGACAAACGCACACCGGCCTTATTCCAAGCGGCTTC
GGCCAGTAACGTTAGGGGGGGGGGAGGGAGGCGGCGGCCGCTTACATAATTACACACTTTGTCTTTGACT
TCTTTTTCTTCTTTTTACCATCTTTGCTCATCTTTTCTTTATGTTTTCGCTTGTACAGCTCGTCCATGCC
GAGAGTGATCCCGGCGGCGGTCACGAACTCCAGCAGGACCATGTGATCGCGCTTCTCGTTGGGGTCTTTG
CTCAGCTTGGACTGGTAGCTCAGGTAGTGGTTGTCGGGCAGCAGCACGGGGCCGTCGCCGATGGGGGTGT
TCTGCTGGTAGTGGTCGGCGAGCTGCACGCCGCCGTCCTCGATGTTGTGGCGGATCTTGAAGTTGGCCTT
GATGCCGTTCTTCTGCTTGTCGGCGGTGATATAGACGTTGTGGCTGTTGTAGTTGTACTCCAGCTTGTGC
CCCAGGATGTTGCCGTCCTCCTTGAAGTCGATGCCCTTCAGCTCGATGCGGTTCACCAGGGTGTCGCCCT
CGAACTTCACCTCGGCGCGGGTCTTGTAGTTGCCGTCGTCCTTGAAGAAGATGGTGCGCTCCTGGACGTA
GCCTTCGGGCATGGCGGACTTGAAGAAGTCGTGCTGCTTCATGTGGTCGGGGTAGCGGGCGAAGCACTGC
AGGCCGTAGCCGAGGGTGGTCACGAGGGTGGGCCAGGGCACGGGCAGCTTGCCGGTGGTGCAGATGAGCT
TCAGGGTCAGCTTGCCGTAGGTGGCATCGCCCTCGCCCTCGCCGGACACGCTGAACTTGTGGCCGTTTAC
GTCGCCGTCCAGCTCGACCAGGATGGGCACCACCCCGGTGAACAGCTCCTCGCCCTTGCTCACCATGGAT
CCGCGGCCGCTCTAGAACTAGTCTCGAGGAATTCACCGGAAATAGATCCTCTAGTAGAGTCGGTGTCTTC
TATGGAGGTCAAAACAGCGTGGATGGCGTCTCCAGGCGATCTGACGGTTCACTAAACGAGCTCTGCTTAT
ATAGACCTCCCACCGTACACGCCTACCGCCCATTTGCGTCAATGGGGCGGAGTTGTTACGACATTTTGGA
AAGTCCCGTTGATTTTGGTGCCAAAACAAACTCCCATTGACGTCAATGGGGTGGAGACTTGGAAATCCCC
GTGAGTCAAACCGCTATCCACGCCCATTGATGTACTGCCAAAACCGCATCACCATGGTAATAGCGATGAC
TAATACGTAGATGTACTGCCAAGTAGGAAAGTCCCATAAGGTCATGTACTGGGCATAATGCCAGGCGGGC
CATTTACCGTCATTGACGTCAATAGGGGGCGTACTTGGCATATGATACACTTGATGTACTGCCAAGTGGG
CAGTTTACCGTAAATACTCCACCCATTGACGTCAATGGAAAGTCCCTATTGGCGTTACTATGGGAACAT
Features (pLannotate 1.2.2; 26 found; start..end, strand, type, name):
    135..250     -  misc_feature   cPPT/CTS: central polypurine tract and central termination sequence of HIV-1 (lacking the first T)
    265..365     -  CDS            Rev (fragment): human immunodeficiency virus 1 (HIV-1) Rev protein; rev; enhances nuclear export of unspliced and incompletely spliced viral mRNAs
    742..975     -  misc_feature   RRE: The Rev response element (RRE) of HIV-1 allows for Rev-dependent mRNA export from the nucleus to the cytoplasm.
   1150..1488    -  CDS            HIV-1 gag (fragment): gag protein from human immunodeficiency virus 1; gag
   1472..1597    -  misc_feature   HIV-1 Ψ: packaging signal of human immunodeficiency virus type 1
   1644..1901    -  LTR            5' LTR (truncated): truncated 5' long terminal repeat (LTR) from HIV-1
   1949..2278    -  CDS            nef (fragment): NEF_HV1BR - Experimental evidence at protein level: Swiss-Prot protein existence level 1. Extracellular Nef protein targets CD4(+) T-lymphocytes for apoptosis by interacting with CXCR4 surface receptors (PubMed:14990729). From Human immunodeficiency virus type 1 group M subtype B (isolate BRU/LAI) (HIV-1).
   2445..2579    -  polyA_signal   SV40 poly(A) signal: SV40 polyadenylation signal
   2627..2731    +  promoter       AmpR promoter: bla
   2732..3592    +  CDS            AmpR: β-lactamase; bla; confers resistance to ampicillin, carbenicillin, and related antibiotics
   3763..4351    +  rep_origin     ori: high-copy-number ColE1/pMB1/pBR322/pUC origin of replication
   4534..4626    +  CDS            lacI (fragment): lac repressor; lacI; The lac repressor binds to the lac operator to inhibit transcription in E. coli. This inhibition can be relieved by adding lactose or isopropyl-β-D-thiogalactopyranoside (IPTG).
   4639..4660    +  protein_bind   CAP binding site: CAP binding activates transcription in the presence of cAMP. E. coli catabolite activator protein
   4675..4705    +  promoter       lac promoter: promoter for the E. coli lac operon
   4713..4729    +  protein_bind   lac operator: The lac repressor binds to the lac operator to inhibit transcription in E. coli. This inhibition can be relieved by adding lactose or isopropyl-β-D-thiogalactopyranoside (IPTG). lac repressor encoded by lacI
   4881..5138    -  LTR            5' LTR (truncated): truncated 5' long terminal repeat (LTR) from HIV-1
   5186..5704    -  CDS            nef (fragment): NEF_HV1BR - Experimental evidence at protein level: Swiss-Prot protein existence level 1. Extracellular Nef protein targets CD4(+) T-lymphocytes for apoptosis by interacting with CXCR4 surface receptors (PubMed:14990729). From Human immunodeficiency virus type 1 group M subtype B (isolate BRU/LAI) (HIV-1).
   5721..6309    -  misc_feature   WPRE: woodchuck hepatitis virus posttranscriptional regulatory element
   6323..6838    -  CDS            Nluc: NanoLuc® luciferase human codon-optimized
   6851..8050    -  CDS            PHF24: PHF24_HUMAN - Also known as KIAA1045 Experimental evidence at protein level: Swiss-Prot protein existence level 1. From Homo sapiens (Human).
   8074..8639    -  misc_feature   IRES: internal ribosome entry site (IRES) of the encephalomyocarditis virus (EMCV)
   8652..8729    -  CDS            K-Ras (fragment): human small GTPase proto-oncoprotein
   8730..9446    -  CDS            mVenus: mVenus is a basic (constitutively fluorescent) yellow fluorescent protein published in 2006, derived from Aequorea victoria. It is reported to be a rapidly-maturing monomer with moderate acid sensitivity.
   9453..9472    +  misc_feature   MCS (fragment): pBluescript multiple cloning site
   9579..9782    -  promoter       CMV promoter: human cytomegalovirus (CMV) immediate early promoter
   9783..77      -  enhancer       CMV enhancer (across the origin): human cytomegalovirus immediate early enhancer
