[The description below was written by a language model from this plasmid's Addgene catalogue record and pLannotate feature annotations shown in this document.]
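Description:
pLVX-CMV-YFP-CAAX-IRES*-GINIP-Nluc, also called Gαi bONE-GO, is an HIV-1-based lentiviral mammalian expression plasmid of about 10 kb built on the pLVX-IRES-Hygro backbone. It is maintained in E. coli as a high-copy plasmid through a ColE1/pUC-type origin and selected with ampicillin via the β-lactamase gene. The annotated viral elements are two HIV-1 LTRs with adjacent nef-derived sequence, the Ψ packaging signal with a gag fragment, the Rev response element, the cPPT/CTS and a WPRE placed downstream of the payload. Together these allow the transcript to be packaged into lentiviral particles, exported and integrated, and support stable expression in transduced cells. No hygromycin resistance gene appears in the feature table, which suggests the insert took the place of the backbone's IRES-Hygro cassette, so no mammalian selection marker is evident.

The payload is a synthetic bicistronic cassette of roughly 3.1 kb driven by the CMV enhancer and promoter. The first cistron encodes the yellow fluorescent protein Venus fused to a C-terminal fragment of K-Ras4b, whose CAAX motif anchors the fluorescent protein to the plasma membrane. An EMCV-derived IRES, described in the record as a low-efficiency variant (IRES*), then directs translation of human GINIP (annotated as PHF24/KIAA1045) joined through a short GGGS linker to NanoLuc luciferase. This arrangement yields less of the luciferase donor than of the membrane-bound acceptor from a single transcript. The donor–acceptor design is consistent with a BRET readout in which GINIP-Nluc approaches the membrane YFP. The associated publication describes it as a sensitive single-vector biosensor of endogenous Gαi activity for characterising GPCR agonist responses.
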