Addgene plasmid #223559: pLVX-CMV-YFP-CAAX-IRES*-GINIP-Nluc
Purpose: Alias: Gαi bONE-GO. Lentiviral vector expressing GINIP-Nluc after a low efficiency IRES downstream of YFP-CAAX placed after the promotor
Depositing lab: Mikel Garcia-Marcos. Depositing organization: Boston University Medical Campus. Publication: A sensitive biosensor of endogenous Galpha(i) activity enables the accurate characterization of endogenous GPCR agonist responses. Luebbers A, Janicot R, Zhao J, Philibert CE, Garcia-Marcos M. Sci Signal. 2025 Mar 25;18(879):eadp6457. doi: 10.1126/scisignal.adp6457. Epub 2025 Mar 25. PubMed 40132053.
Backbone
  Vector backbone: pLVX-IRES-Hygro
  Vector type: Mammalian Expression, Lentiviral
Growth in bacteria
  Bacterial resistance: Ampicillin, 100 μg/mL
  Growth temperature: 37°C
  Growth strain: NEB Stable
  Copy number: High Copy
Gene/Insert
  Gene/Insert name: YFP(Venus) - KRas4b - IRES* - human GINIP - linker(GGGS) - Nluc (alt name: Gαi bONE-GO)
  Species: Synthetic
  Insert size (bp): 3130
  Promoter: CMV
  Cloning method: Gibson Cloning
  Sequencing primers: 5′ CMV-F
Terms and licenses: Academic/Nonprofit Terms; Industry Terms
How to cite: pLVX-CMV-YFP-CAAX-IRES*-GINIP-Nluc was a gift from Mikel Garcia-Marcos (Addgene plasmid # 223559 ; http://n2t.net/addgene:223559 ; RRID:Addgene_223559)
